Addgene plasmid #128547: pGJM012
Purpose: Expresses Chimera SFA8+BN
Depositing lab: Marcos Alcocer. Depositing organization: University of Nottingham. Publication: The major human structural IgE epitope of the Brazil nut allergen Ber e 1: a chimaeric and protein microarray approach. Alcocer MJ, Murtagh GJ, Wilson PB, Progias P, Lin J, Archer DB. J Mol Biol. 2004 Oct 22;343(3):759-69. doi: 10.1016/j.jmb.2004.08.065. PubMed 15465060.
Backbone
  Vector backbone: pPIC9
  Backbone manufacturer: Invitrogen
  Backbone size w/o insert (bp): 8016
  Vector type: Yeast Expression
  Selectable markers: HIS4
Growth in bacteria
  Bacterial resistance: Ampicillin, 100 μg/mL
  Growth temperature: 37°C
  Growth strain: DH5alpha
  Copy number: Unknown
Gene/Insert
  Gene/Insert name: Chimera SFA8+Ber e 3
  Species: Bertholletia excelsa+Helianthus annus
  Insert size (bp): 333
  Promoter: AOX1
  Cloning method: Restriction Enzyme; 5′ cloning site XhoI (not destroyed); 3′ cloning site EcoRI (not destroyed)
  Sequencing primers: 5′ CGACTGGTTCCAATTGACAAGCTTT; 3′ TGCATCTCTCAGGCAAATGGCA
Terms and licenses: Academic/Nonprofit Terms; Industry Terms: Not Available to Industry
Depositor comments: secreted SFA8(N)+Ber e 1 C terminal
How to cite: pGJM012 was a gift from Marcos Alcocer (Addgene plasmid # 128547 ; http://n2t.net/addgene:128547 ; RRID:Addgene_128547)
