[The description below was written by a language model from this plasmid's Addgene catalogue record and pLannotate feature annotations shown in this document.]
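Description:
pGJM012 is a Pichia pastoris secretory expression plasmid built on the Invitrogen pPIC9 backbone, with a sequenced length of about 8.4 kb. In E. coli it is maintained through a ColE1/pBR322-type origin and selected with ampicillin via the β-lactamase gene. Remnants of the pBR322 lineage (bom, and fragments of rop, the tetracycline resistance gene and the tet promoter) are also annotated but are not functional markers. For yeast, the plasmid carries the P. pastoris HIS4 gene, an auxotrophic marker that restores histidine prototrophy in his4 hosts. pPIC9-type vectors have no yeast replication origin. The AOX1 promoter region, the HIS4 gene and the AOX1 3' fragment instead provide homology for integration into the Pichia genome.

The payload is a 333 bp chimeric 2S albumin coding sequence cloned between XhoI and EcoRI. It combines the N-terminal portion of the sunflower (Helianthus annuus) seed storage protein SFA8 with the C-terminal portion of the Brazil nut (Bertholletia excelsa) allergen Ber e 1. The insert name field reads "Ber e 3", whereas the depositor comment and the associated publication refer to Ber e 1. The automated annotation labels the whole insert as a sunflower 2S albumin fragment. The chimera is fused in frame behind the S. cerevisiae α-factor secretion signal, which directs export and is removed by Kex2 and dipeptidyl aminopeptidase processing. Transcription is driven by the methanol-inducible AOX1 promoter and ended by the AOX1 terminator. The plasmid produces secreted recombinant chimera, and the associated publication used such chimeras with protein microarrays to map the major human structural IgE epitope of Ber e 1.
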