Features (pLannotate 1.2.2; 15 found; start..end, strand, type, name):
      1..936     +  promoter       AOX1 promoter: Pichia pastoris AOX1; inducible promoter, regulated by methanol
    948..1214    +  CDS            α-factor secretion signal: N-terminal secretion signal from S. cerevisiae alpha-factor; MFα1; Cleavage by the Kex2 protease occurs after the dibasic KR sequence. The EA dipeptides are then removed by dipeptidyl aminopeptidase A.
   1209..1541    +  CDS            2SS8_HELAN (fragment): Experimental evidence at protein level: Swiss-Prot protein existence level 1. This is a 2S seed storage protein. From Helianthus annuus (Common sunflower).
   1596..1661    +  CDS            AOX1 (fragment): ALOX1_KOMPC - Experimental evidence at protein level: Swiss-Prot protein existence level 1. Major isoform of alcohol oxidase, which catalyzes the oxidation of methanol to formaldehyde and hydrogen peroxide, the first step in the methanol utilization pathway of methylotrophic yeasts. From Komagataella phaffii (strain ATCC 76273 / CBS 7435 / CECT 11047 / NRRL Y-11430 / Wegner 21-1) (Yeast) (Pichia pastoris).
   1665..1911    +  terminator     AOX1 terminator: Pichia pastoris AOX1; transcription terminator for AOX1
   1994..2287    +  CDS            TcR (fragment): tetracycline efflux protein; tet; confers resistance to tetracycline
   2324..4858    -  CDS            PpHIS4: multifunctional enzyme, required for histidine biosynthesis; Pichia pastoris HIS4; auxotrophic marker for Pichia pastoris
   4937..5216    +  CDS            TcR (fragment): tetracycline efflux protein; tet; confers resistance to tetracycline
   5213..5961    +  misc_feature   AOX1 3' fragment: region downstream of Pichia pastoris AOX1 gene
   5963..6003    +  CDS            rop (fragment): Rop protein, which maintains plasmids at low copy number; rop
   6105..6245    +  misc_feature   bom: basis of mobility region from pBR322
   6431..7019    -  rep_origin     ori: high-copy-number ColE1/pMB1/pBR322/pUC origin of replication
   7190..8050    -  CDS            AmpR: β-lactamase; bla; confers resistance to ampicillin, carbenicillin, and related antibiotics
   8051..8155    -  promoter       AmpR promoter: bla
   8272..8295    +  promoter       tet promoter (fragment): E. coli promoter for tetracycline efflux protein gene
>Addgene plasmid #128547 | pGJM012 | addgene full sequence | sequence record 251678 | Addgene NGS Result
GATCTAACATCCAAAGACGAAAGGTTGAATGAAACCTTTTTGCCATCCGACATCCACAGGTCCATTCTCA
CACATAAGTGCCAAACGCAACAGGAGGGGATACACTAGCAGCAGACCGTTGCAAACGCAGGACCTCCACT
CCTCTTCTCCTCAACACCCACTTTTGCCATCGAAAAACCAGCCCAGTTATTGGGCTTGATTGGAGCTCGC
TCATTCCAATTCCTTCTATTAGGCTACTAACACCATGACTTTATTAGCCTGTCTATCCTGGCCCCCCTGG
CGAGGTTCATGTTTGTTTATTTCCGAATGCAACAAGCTCCGCATTACACCCGAACATCACTCCAGATGAG
GGCTTTCTGAGTGTGGGGTCAAATAGTTTCATGTTCCCCAAATGGCCCAAAACTGACAGTTTAAACGCTG
TCTTGGAACCTAATATGACAAAAGCGTGATCTCATCCAAGATGAACTAAGTTTGGTTCGTTGAAATGCTA
ACGGCCAGTTGGTCAAAAAGAAACTTCCAAAAGTCGGCATACCGTTTGTCTTGTTTGGTATTGATTGACG
AATGCTCAAAAATAATCTCATTAATGCTTAGCGCAGTCTCTCTATCGCTTCTGAACCCCGGTGCACCTGT
GCCGAAACGCAAATGGGGAAACACCCGCTTTTTGGATGATTATGCATTGTCTCCACATTGTATGCTTCCA
AGATTCTGGTGGGAATACTGCTGATAGCCTAACGTTCATGATCAAAATTTAACTGTTCTAACCCCTACTT
GACAGCAATATATAAACAGAAGGAAGCTGCCCTGTCTTAAACCTTTTTTTTTATCATCATTATTAGCTTA
CTTTCATAATTGCGACTGGTTCCAATTGACAAGCTTTTGATTTTAACGACTTTTAACGACAACTTGAGAA
GATCAAAAAACAACTAATTATTCGAAGGATCCAAACGATGAGATTTCCTTCAATTTTTACTGCAGTTTTA
TTCGCAGCATCCTCCGCATTAGCTGCTCCAGTCAACACTACAACAGAAGATGAAACGGCACAAATTCCGG
CTGAAGCTGTCATCGGTTACTCAGATTTAGAAGGGGATTTCGATGTTGCTGTTTTGCCATTTTCCAACAG
CACAAATAACGGGTTATTGTTTATAAATACTACTATTGCCAGCATTGCTGCTAAAGAAGAAGGGGTATCT
CTCGAGAAAAGAGAGGCTGAAGCTCCCTATGGCCGAGGTAGAACTGAATCCGGATGCTATCAGCAGATGG
AGGAGGCGGAGATGCTCAACCACTGCGGGATGTACCTCATGAAAAATTTAGGAGAAAGGAGCCAAGTTAG
TCCCAGAATGAGAGAAGAGGATCACAAGCAACTTTGCTGCATGCAACTGAAGAACCTAGATGAGAAGTGC
ATGTGCGAAGGCTTAAGGATGATGATGAGGATGATGCAACAGAAGGAGATGCAACCCCGAGGGGAGCAGA
TGCGAAGGATGATGAGGCTGGCCGAGAATATCCCTTCCCGCTGCAACCTCAGTCCCATGAGATGCCCCAT
GGGTGGCTCCATTGCCGGGTTCTGAGAATTCCCTAGGGCGGCCGCGAATTAATTCGCCTTAGACATGACT
GTTCCTCAGTTCAAGTTGGGCACTTACGAGAAGACCGGTCTTGCTAGATTCTAATCAAGAGGATGTCAGA
ATGCCATTTGCCTGAGAGATGCAGGCTTCATTTTTGATACTTTTTTATTTGTAACCTATATAGTATAGGA
TTTTTTTTGTCATTTTGTTTCTTCTCGTACGAGCTTGCTCCTGATCAGCCTATCTCGCAGCTGATGAATA
TCTTGTGGTAGGGGTTTGGGAAAATCATTCGAGTTTGATGTTTTTCTTGGTATTTCCCACTCCTCTTCAG
AGTACAGAAGATTAAGTGAGACGTTCGTTTGTGCAAGCTTATCGATAAGCTTTAATGCGGTAGTTTATCA
CAGTTAAATTGCTAACGCAGTCAGGCACCGTGTATGAAATCTAACAATGCGCTCATCGTCATCCTCGGCA
CCGTCACCCTGGATGCTGTAGGCATAGGCTTGGTTATGCCGGTACTGCCGGGCCTCTTGCGGGATATCGT
CCATTCCGACAGCATCGCCAGTCACTATGGCGTGCTGCTAGCGCTATATGCGTTGATGCAATTTCTATGC
GCACCCGTTCTCGGAGCACTGTCCGACCGCTTTGGCCGCCGCCCAGTCCTGCTCGCTTCGCTACTTGGAG
CCACTATCGACTACGCGATCATGGCGACCACACCCGTCCTGTGGATCTATCGAATCTAAATGTAAGTTAA
AATCTCTAAATAATTAAATAAGTCCCAGTTTCTCCATACGAACCTTAACAGCATTGCGGTGAGCATCTAG
ACCTTCAACAGCAGCCAGATCCATCACTGCTTGGCCAATATGTTTCAGTCCCTCAGGAGTTACGTCTTGT
GAAGTGATGAACTTCTGGAAGGTTGCAGTGTTAACTCCGCTGTATTGACGGGCATATCCGTACGTTGGCA
AAGTGTGGTTGGTACCGGAGGAGTAATCTCCACAACTCTCTGGAGAGTAGGCACCAACAAACACAGATCC
AGCGTGTTGTACTTGATCAACATAAGAAGAAGCATTCTCGATTTGCAGGATCAAGTGTTCAGGAGCGTAC
TGATTGGACATTTCCAAAGCCTGCTCGTAGGTTGCAACCGATAGGGTTGTAGAGTGTGCAATACACTTGC
GTACAATTTCAACCCTTGGCAACTGCACAGCTTGGTTGTGAACAGCATCTTCAATTCTGGCAAGCTCCTT
GTCTGTCATATCGACAGCCAACAGAATCACCTGGGAATCAATACCATGTTCAGCTTGAGACAGAAGGTCT
GAGGCAACGAAATCTGGATCAGCGTATTTATCAGCAATAACTAGAACTTCAGAAGGCCCAGCAGGCATGT
CAATACTACACAGGGCTGATGTGTCATTTTGAACCATCATCTTGGCAGCAGTAACGAACTGGTTTCCTGG
ACCAAATATTTTGTCACACTTAGGAACAGTTTCTGTTCCGTAAGCCATAGCAGCTACTGCCTGGGCGCCT
CCTGCTAGCACGATACACTTAGCACCAACCTTGTGGGCAACGTAGATGACTTCTGGGGTAAGGGTACCAT
CCTTCTTAGGTGGAGATGCAAAAACAATTTCTTTGCAACCAGCAACTTTGGCAGGAACACCCAGCATCAG
GGAAGTGGAAGGCAGAATTGCGGTTCCACCAGGAATATAGAGGCCAACTTTCTCAATAGGTCTTGCAAAA
CGAGAGCAGACTACACCAGGGCAAGTCTCAACTTGCAACGTCTCCGTTAGTTGAGCTTCATGGAATTTCC
TGACGTTATCTATAGAGAGATCAATGGCTCTCTTAACGTTATCTGGCAATTGCATAAGTTCCTCTGGGAA
AGGAGCTTCTAACACAGGTGTCTTCAAAGCGACTCCATCAAACTTGGCAGTTAGTTCTAAAAGGGCTTTG
TCACCATTTTGACGAACATTGTCGACAATTGGTTTGACTAATTCCATAATCTGTTCCGTTTTCTGGATAG
GACGACGAAGGGCATCTTCAATTTCTTGTGAGGAGGCCTTAGAAACGTCAATTTTGCACAATTCAATACG
ACCTTCAGAAGGGACTTCTTTAGGTTTGGATTCTTCTTTAGGTTGTTCCTTGGTGTATCCTGGCTTGGCA
TCTCCTTTCCTTCTAGTGACCTTTAGGGACTTCATATCCAGGTTTCTCTCCACCTCGTCCAACGTCACAC
CGTACTTGGCACATCTAACTAATGCAAAATAAAATAAGTCAGCACATTCCCAGGCTATATCTTCCTTGGA
TTTAGCTTCTGCAAGTTCATCAGCTTCCTCCCTAATTTTAGCGTTCAACAAAACTTCGTCGTCAAATAAC
CGTTTGGTATAAGAACCTTCTGGAGCATTGCTCTTACGATCCCACAAGGTGGCTTCCATGGCTCTAAGAC
CCTTTGATTGGCCAAAACAGGAAGTGCGTTCCAAGTGACAGAAACCAACACCTGTTTGTTCAACCACAAA
TTTCAAGCAGTCTCCATCACAATCCAATTCGATACCCAGCAACTTTTGAGTTGCTCCAGATGTAGCACCT
TTATACCACAAACCGTGACGACGAGATTGGTAGACTCCAGTTTGTGTCCTTATAGCCTCCGGAATAGACT
TTTTGGACGAGTACACCAGGCCCAACGAGTAATTAGAAGAGTCAGCCACCAAAGTAGTGAATAGACCATC
GGGGCGGTCAGTAGTCAAAGACGCCAACAAAATTTCACTGACAGGGAACTTTTTGACATCTTCAGAAAGT
TCGTATTCAGTAGTCAATTGCCGAGCATCAATAATGGGGATTATACCAGAAGCAACAGTGGAAGTCACAT
CTACCAACTTTGCGGTCTCAGAAAAAGCATAAACAGTTCTACTACCGCCATTAGTGAAACTTTTCAAATC
GCCCAGTGGAGAAGAAAAAGGCACAGCGATACTAGCATTAGCGGGCAAGGATGCAACTTTATCAACCAGG
GTCCTATAGATAACCCTAGCGCCTGGGATCATCCTTTGGACAACTCTTTCTGCCAAATCTAGGTCCAAAA
TCACTTCATTGATACCATTATTGTACAACTTGAGCAAGTTGTCGATCAGCTCCTCAAATTGGTCCTCTGT
AACGGATGACTCAACTTGCACATTAACTTGAAGCTCAGTCGATTGAGTGAACTTGATCAGGTTGTGCAGC
TGGTCAGCAGCATAGGGAAACACGGCTTTTCCTACCAAACTCAAGGAATTATCAAACTCTGCAACACTTG
CGTATGCAGGTAGCAAGGGAAATGTCATACTTGAAGTCGGACAGTGAGTGTAGTCTTGAGAAATTCTGAA
GCCGTATTTTTATTATCAGTGAGTCAGTCATCAGGAGATCCTCTACGCCGGACGCATCGTGGCCGGCATC
ACCGGCGCCACAGGTGCGGTTGCTGGCGCCTATATCGCCGACATCACCGATGGGGAAGATCGGGCTCGCC
ACTTCGGGCTCATGAGCGCTTGTTTCGGCGTGGGTATGGTGGCAGGCCCCGTGGCCGGGGGACTGTTGGG
CGCCATCTCCTTGCATGCACCATTCCTTGCGGCGGCGGTGCTCAACGGCCTCAACCTACTACTGGGCTGC
TTCCTAATGCAGGAGTCGCATAAGGGAGAGCGTCGAGTATCTATGATTGGAAGTATGGGAATGGTGATAC
CCGCATTCTTCAGTGTCTTGAGGTCTCCTATCAGATTATGCCCAACTAAAGCAACCGGAGGAGGAGATTT
CATGGTAAATTTCTCTGACTTTTGGTCATCAGTAGACTCGAACTGTGAGACTATCTCGGTTATGACAGCA
GAAATGTCCTTCTTGGAGACAGTAAATGAAGTCCCACCAATAAAGAAATCCTTGTTATCAGGAACAAACT
TCTTGTTTCGAACTTTTTCGGTGCCTTGAACTATAAAATGTAGAGTGGATATGTCGGGTAGGAATGGAGC
GGGCAAATGCTTACCTTCTGGACCTTCAAGAGGTATGTAGGGTTTGTAGATACTGATGCCAACTTCAGTG
ACAACGTTGCTATTTCGTTCAAACCATTCCGAATCCAGAGAAATCAAAGTTGTTTGTCTACTATTGATCC
AAGCCAGTGCGGTCTTGAAACTGACAATAGTGTGCTCGTGTTTTGAGGTCATCTTTGTATGAATAAATCT
AGTCTTTGATCTAAATAATCTTGACGAGCCAGACGATAATACCAATCTAAACTCTTTAAACGTTAAAGGA
CAAGTATGTCTGCCTGTATTAAACCCCAAATCAGCTCGTAGTCTGATCCTCATCAACTTGAGGGGCACTA
TCTTGTTTTAGAGAAATTTGCGGAGATGCGATATCGAGAAAAAGGTACGCTGATTTTAAACGTGAAATTT
ATCTCAAGATCTGCTGCCTCGCGCGTTTCGGTGATGACGGTGAAAACCTCTGACACATGCAGCTCCCGGA
GACGGTCACAGCTTGTCTGTAAGCGGATGCCGGGAGCAGACAAGCCCGTCAGGGCGCGTCAGCGGGTGTT
GGCGGGTGTCGGGGCGCAGCCATGACCCAGTCACGTAGCGATAGCGGAGTGTATACTGGCTTAACTATGC
GGCATCAGAGCAGATTGTACTGAGAGTGCACCATATGCGGTGTGAAATACCGCACAGATGCGTAAGGAGA
AAATACCGCATCAGGCGCTCTTCCGCTTCCTCGCTCACTGACTCGCTGCGCTCGGTCGTTCGGCTGCGGC
GAGCGGTATCAGCTCACTCAAAGGCGGTAATACGGTTATCCACAGAATCAGGGGATAACGCAGGAAAGAA
CATGTGAGCAAAAGGCCAGCAAAAGGCCAGGAACCGTAAAAAGGCCGCGTTGCTGGCGTTTTTCCATAGG
CTCCGCCCCCCTGACGAGCATCACAAAAATCGACGCTCAAGTCAGAGGTGGCGAAACCCGACAGGACTAT
AAAGATACCAGGCGTTTCCCCCTGGAAGCTCCCTCGTGCGCTCTCCTGTTCCGACCCTGCCGCTTACCGG
ATACCTGTCCGCCTTTCTCCCTTCGGGAAGCGTGGCGCTTTCTCATAGCTCACGCTGTAGGTATCTCAGT
TCGGTGTAGGTCGTTCGCTCCAAGCTGGGCTGTGTGCACGAACCCCCCGTTCAGCCCGACCGCTGCGCCT
TATCCGGTAACTATCGTCTTGAGTCCAACCCGGTAAGACACGACTTATCGCCACTGGCAGCAGCCACTGG
TAACAGGATTAGCAGAGCGAGGTATGTAGGCGGTGCTACAGAGTTCTTGAAGTGGTGGCCTAACTACGGC
TACACTAGAAGGACAGTATTTGGTATCTGCGCTCTGCTGAAGCCAGTTACCTTCGGAAAAAGAGTTGGTA
GCTCTTGATCCGGCAAACAAACCACCGCTGGTAGCGGTGGTTTTTTTGTTTGCAAGCAGCAGATTACGCG
CAGAAAAAAAGGATCTCAAGAAGATCCTTTGATCTTTTCTACGGGGTCTGACGCTCAGTGGAACGAAAAC
TCACGTTAAGGGATTTTGGTCATGAGATTATCAAAAAGGATCTTCACCTAGATCCTTTTAAATTAAAAAT
GAAGTTTTAAATCAATCTAAAGTATATATGAGTAAACTTGGTCTGACAGTTACCAATGCTTAATCAGTGA
GGCACCTATCTCAGCGATCTGTCTATTTCGTTCATCCATAGTTGCCTGACTCCCCGTCGTGTAGATAACT
ACGATACGGGAGGGCTTACCATCTGGCCCCAGTGCTGCAATGATACCGCGAGACCCACGCTCACCGGCTC
CAGATTTATCAGCAATAAACCAGCCAGCCGGAAGGGCCGAGCGCAGAAGTGGTCCTGCAACTTTATCCGC
CTCCATCCAGTCTATTAATTGTTGCCGGGAAGCTAGAGTAAGTAGTTCGCCAGTTAATAGTTTGCGCAAC
GTTGTTGCCATTGCTGCAGGCATCGTGGTGTCACGCTCGTCGTTTGGTATGGCTTCATTCAGCTCCGGTT
CCCAACGATCAAGGCGAGTTACATGATCCCCCATGTTGTGCAAAAAAGCGGTTAGCTCCTTCGGTCCTCC
GATCGTTGTCAGAAGTAAGTTGGCCGCAGTGTTATCACTCATGGTTATGGCAGCACTGCATAATTCTCTT
ACTGTCATGCCATCCGTAAGATGCTTTTCTGTGACTGGTGAGTACTCAACCAAGTCATTCTGAGAATAGT
GTATGCGGCGACCGAGTTGCTCTTGCCCGGCGTCAACACGGGATAATACCGCGCCACATAGCAGAACTTT
AAAAGTGCTCATCATTGGAAAACGTTCTTCGGGGCGAAAACTCTCAAGGATCTTACCGCTGTTGAGATCC
AGTTCGATGTAACCCACTCGTGCACCCAACTGATCTTCAGCATCTTTTACTTTCACCAGCGTTTCTGGGT
GAGCAAAAACAGGAAGGCAAAATGCCGCAAAAAAGGGAATAAGGGCGACACGGAAATGTTGAATACTCAT
ACTCTTCCTTTTTCAATATTATTGAAGCATTTATCAGGGTTATTGTCTCATGAGCGGATACATATTTGAA
TGTATTTAGAAAAATAAACAAATAGGGGTTCCGCGCACATTTCCCCGAAAAGTGCCACCTGACGTCTAAG
AAACCATTATTATCATGACATTAACCTATAAAAATAGGCGTATCACGAGGCCCTTTCGTCTTCAAGAATT
AATTCTCATGTTTGACAGCTTATCATCGATAAGCTGACTCATGTTGGTATTGTGAAATAGACGCAGATCG
GGAACACTGAAAAATAACAGTTATTATTCGA
