>Addgene plasmid #128547 | pGJM012 | analyzer sequence | sequence record 246387
GAGGCTGAAGCTCCCTATGGCCGAGGTAGAACTGAATCCGGATGCTATCAGCAGATGGAGGAGGCGGAGA
TGCTCAACCACTGCGGGATGTACCTCATGAAAAATTTAGGAGAAAGGAGCCAAGTTAGTCCCAGAATGAG
AGAAGAGGATCACAAGCAACTTTGCTGCATGCAACTGAAGAACCTAGATGAGAAGTGCATGTGCGAAGGC
TTAAGGATGATGATGAGGATGATGCAACAGAAGGAGATGCAACCCCGAGGGGAGCAGATGCGAAGGATGA
TGAGGCTGGCCGAGAATATCCCTTCCCGCTGCAACCTCAGTCCCATGAGATGCCCCATGGGTGGCTCCAT
TGCCGGGTTCTGA
